>Addgene plasmid #242516 | pDASH-DI-α2 | addgene full sequence | sequence record 489347 | Addgene NGS Result
TGGCAGGATATATTGTGGTGTAAACATAACAAGCTTCCGCGGTGCGGGTGCCAGGGCGTGCCCTTGGGCT
CCCCGGGCGCGTACTCCCGTCTCAGTCAGGAGAGAGACCCACAGCTTGTCTGTAAGCGGATGCCGGGAGC
AGACAAGCCCGTCAGGGCGCGTCAGCGGGTGTTGGCGGGTGTCGGGGCTGGCTTAACTATGCGGCATCAG
AGCAGATTGTACTGAGAGTGCACCATATGCGGTGTGAAATACCGCACAGATGCGTAAGGAGAAAATACCG
CATCAGGCGCCATTCGCCATTCAGGCTGCGCAACTGTTGGGAAGGGCGATCGGCGCAGGCCTCTTCGCTA
TTACGCCAGCTGGCGAAAGGGGGATGTGCTGCAAGGCGATTAAGTTGGGTAACGCCAGGGTTTTCCCAGT
CACGACGTTGTAAAACGACGGCCAGTGAATTCGAGCTCGGTACCCGGGGATCCTCTAGAGTCGACCTGCA
GGCATGCAAGCTTGGCGTAATCATGGTCATAGCTGTTTCCTGTGTGAAATTGTTATCCGCTCACAATTCC
ACACAACATACGAGCCGGAAGCATATAGTGTAAAGCCTGGGGTGCCTAATGAGTGAGCTAACTCACATTA
ATTGCGTTGCGCTCACTGCCCGCTTTCCAGTCGGGAAACCTGTCGTGCCAGCTGGGGTCTCTCGCTTGAG
ACGCCGCGGTGCGGGTGCCAGGGCGTGCCCCCGGGCTCCCCGGGCGCGTACTCCGAAGTTCCTATACTTT
CTAGAGAATAGGAACTTCAAGCTTTGACAGGATATATTGGCGGGTAAACCTAAGAGAAAAGAGCGTTTAT
TAGAATAATCGGATATTTAAAAGGGCGTGAAAAGGTTTATCCGTTCGTCCATTTGTATGTGCATGCCAAC
CACAGGGTTCCCCTCGGGATCAAAGTACTTTGATCCAACCCCTCCGCTGCTATAGTGCAGTCGGCTTCTG
ACGTTCAGTGCAGCCGTCATCTGAAAACGACATGTCGCACAAGTCCTAAGTTACGCGACAGGCTGCCGCC
CTGCCCTTTTCCTGGCGTTTTCTTGTCGCGTGTTTTAGTCGCATAAAGTAGAATACTTGCGACTAGAACC
GGAGACATTACGCCATGAACAAGAGCGCCGCCGCTGGCCTGCTGGGCTATGCCCGCGTCAGCACCGACGA
CCAGGACTTGACCAACCAACGGGCCGAACTGCACGCGGCCGGCTGCACCAAGCTGTTTTCCGAGAAGATC
ACCGGCACCAGGCGCGACCGCCCGGAGCTGGCCAGGATGCTTGACCACCTACGCCCTGGCGACGTTGTGA
CAGTGACCAGGCTAGACCGCCTGGCCCGCAGCACCCGCGACCTACTGGACATTGCCGAGCGCATCCAGGA
GGCCGGCGCGGGCCTGCGTAGCCTGGCAGAGCCGTGGGCCGACACCACCACGCCGGCCGGCCGCATGGTG
TTGACCGTGTTCGCCGGCATTGCCGAGTTCGAGCGTTCCCTAATCATCGACCGCACCCGGAGCGGGCGCG
AGGCCGCCAAGGCCCGAGGCGTGAAGTTTGGCCCCCGCCCTACCCTCACCCCGGCACAGATCGCGCACGC
CCGCGAGCTGATCGACCAGGAAGGCCGCACCGTGAAAGAGGCGGCTGCACTGCTTGGCGTGCATCGCTCG
ACCCTGTACCGCGCACTTGAGCGCAGCGAGGAAGTGACGCCCACCGAGGCCAGGCGGCGCGGTGCCTTCC
GTGAGGACGCATTGACCGAGGCCGACGCCCTGGCGGCCGCCGAGAATGAACGCCAAGAGGAACAAGCATG
AAACCGCACCAGGACGGCCAGGACGAACCGTTTTTCATTACCGAAGAGATCGAGGCGGAGATGATCGCGG
CCGGGTACGTGTTCGAGCCGCCCGCGCACCTCTCAACCGTGCGGCTGCATGAAATCCTGGCCGGTTTGTC
TGATGCCAAGCTGGCGGCCTGGCCGGCCAGCTTGGCCGCTGAAGAAACCGAGCGCCGCCGTCTAAAAAGG
TGATGTGTATTTGAGTAAAACAGCTTGCGTCATGCGGTCGCTGCGTATATGATGCGATGAGTAAATAAAC
AAATACGCAAGGGGAACGCATGAAGGTTATCGCTGTACTTAACCAGAAAGGCGGGTCAGGCAAGACGACC
ATCGCAACCCATCTAGCCCGCGCCCTGCAACTCGCCGGGGCCGATGTTCTGTTAGTCGATTCCGATCCCC
AGGGCAGTGCCCGCGATTGGGCGGCCGTGCGGGAAGATCAACCGCTAACCGTTGTCGGCATCGACCGCCC
GACGATTGACCGCGACGTGAAGGCCATCGGCCGGCGCGACTTCGTAGTGATCGACGGAGCGCCCCAGGCG
GCGGACTTGGCTGTGTCCGCGATCAAGGCAGCCGACTTCGTGCTGATTCCGGTGCAGCCAAGCCCTTACG
ACATATGGGCCACCGCCGACCTGGTGGAGCTGGTTAAGCAGCGCATTGAGGTCACGGATGGAAGGCTACA
AGCGGCCTTTGTCGTGTCGCGGGCGATCAAAGGCACGCGCATCGGCGGTGAGGTTGCCGAGGCGCTGGCC
GGGTACGAGCTGCCCATTCTTGAGTCCCGTATCACGCAGCGCGTGAGCTACCCAGGCACTGCCGCCGCCG
GCACAACCGTTCTTGAATCAGAACCCGAGGGCGACGCTGCCCGCGAGGTCCAGGCGCTGGCCGCTGAAAT
TAAATCAAAACTCATTTGAGTTAATGAGGTAAAGAGAAAATGAGCAAAAGCACAAACACGCTAAGTGCCG
GCCGTCCGAGCGCACGCAGCAGCAAGGCTGCAACGTTGGCCAGCCTGGCAGACACGCCAGCCATGAAGCG
GGTCAACTTTCAGTTGCCGGCGGAGGATCACACCAAGCTGAAGATGTACGCGGTACGCCAAGGCAAGACC
ATTACCGAGCTGCTATCTGAATACATCGCGCAGCTACCAGAGTAAATGAGCAAATGAATAAATGAGTAGA
TGAATTTTAGCGGCTAAAGGAGGCGGCATGGAAAATCAAGAACAACCAGGCACCGACGCCGTGGAATGCC
CCATGTGTGGAGGAACGGGCGGTTGGCCAGGCGTAAGCGGCTGGGTTGCCTGCCGGCCCTGCAATGGCAC
TGGAACCCCCAAGCCCGAGGAATCGGCGTGAGCGGTCGCAAACCATCCGGCCCGGTACAAATCGGCGCGG
CGCTGGGTGATGACCTGGTGGAGAAGTTGAAGGCCGCGCAGGCCGCCCAGCGGCAACGCATCGAGGCAGA
AGCACGCCCCGGTGAATCGTGGCAAGCGGCCGCTGATCGAATCCGCAAAGAATCCCGGCAACCGCCGGCA
GCCGGTGCGCCGTCGATTAGGAAGCCGCCCAAGGGCGACGAGCAACCAGATTTTTTCGTTCCGATGCTCT
ATGACGTGGGCACCCGCGATAGTCGCAGCATCATGGACGTGGCCGTTTTCCGTCTGTCGAAGCGTGACCG
ACGAGCTGGCGAGGTGATCCGCTACGAGCTTCCAGACGGGCACGTAGAGGTTTCCGCAGGGCCGGCCGGC
ATGGCCAGTGTGTGGGATTACGACCTGGTACTGATGGCGGTTTCCCATCTAACCGAATCCATGAACCGAT
ACCGGGAAGGGAAGGGAGACAAGCCCGGCCGCGTGTTCCGTCCACACGTTGCGGACGTACTCAAGTTCTG
CCGGCGAGCCGATGGCGGAAAGCAGAAAGACGACCTGGTAGAAACCTGCATTCGGTTAAACACCACGCAC
GTTGCCATGCAGCGTACGAAGAAGGCCAAGAACGGCCGCCTGGTGACGGTATCCGAGGGTGAAGCCTTGA
TTAGCCGCTACAAGATCGTAAAGAGCGAAACCGGGCGGCCGGAGTACATCGAGATCGAGCTAGCTGATTG
GATGTACCGCGAGATCACAGAAGGCAAGAACCCGGACGTGCTGACGGTTCACCCCGATTACTTTTTGATC
GATCCCGGCATCGGCCGTTTTCTCTACCGCCTGGCACGCCGCGCCGCAGGCAAGGCAGAAGCCAGATGGT
TGTTCAAGACGATCTACGAACGCAGTGGCAGCGCCGGAGAGTTCAAGAAGTTCTGTTTCACCGTGCGCAA
GCTGATCGGGTCAAATGACCTGCCGGAGTACGATTTGAAGGAGGAGGCGGGGCAGGCTGGCCCGATCCTA
GTCATGCGCTACCGCAACCTGATCGAGGGCGAAGCATCCGCCGGTTCCTAATGTACGGAGCAGATGCTAG
GGCAAATTGCCCTAGCAGGGGAAAAAGGTCGAAAAGGACTCTTTCCTGTGGATAGCACGTACATTGGGAA
CCCAAAGCCGTACATTGGGAACCGGAACCCGTACATTGGGAACCCAAAGCCGTACATTGGGAACCGGTCA
CACATGTAAGTGACTGATATAAAAGAGAAAAAAGGCGATTTTTCCGCCTAAAACTCTTTAAAACTTATTA
AAACTCTTAAAACCCGCCTGGCCTGTGCATAACTGTCTGGCCAGCGCACAGCCGAAGAGCTGCAAAAAGC
GCCTACCCTTCGGTCGCTGCGCTCCCTACGCCCCGCCGCTTCGCGTCGGCCTATCGCGGCCGCTGGCCGC
TCAAAAATGGCTGGCCTACGGCCAGGCAATCTACCAGGGCGCGGACAAGCCGCGCCGTCGCCACTCGACC
GCCGGCGCCCACATCAAGGCACCCTGCCTCGCGCGTTTCGGTGATGACGGTGAAAACCTCTGACACATGC
AGCTCCCGGTGACGGTCACAGCTTGTCTGTAAGCGGATGCCGGGAGCAGACAAGCCCGTCAGGGCGCGTC
AGCGGGTGTTGGCGGGTGTCGGGGCGCAGCCATGACCCAGTCACGTAGCGATAGCGGAGTGTATACTGGC
TTAACTATGCGGCATCAGAGCAGATTGTACTGAGAGTGCACCATATGCGGTGTGAAATACCGCACAGATG
CGTAAGGAGAAAATACCGCATCAGGCGCTCTTCCGCTTCCTCGCTCACTGACTCGCTGCGCTCGGTCGTT
CGGCTGCGGCGAGCGGTATCAGCTCACTCAAAGGCGGTAATACGGTTATCCACAGAATCAGGGGATAACG
CAGGAAAGAACATGTGAGCAAAAGGCCAGCAAAAGGCCAGGAACCGTAAAAAGGCCGCGTTGCTGGCGTT
TTTCCATAGGCTCCGCCCCCCTGACGAGCATCACAAAAATCGACGCTCAAGTCAGAGGTGGCGAAACCCG
ACAGGACTATAAAGATACCAGGCGTTTCCCCCTGGAAGCTCCCTCGTGCGCTCTCCTGTTCCGACCCTGC
CGCTTACCGGATACCTGTCCGCCTTTCTCCCTTCGGGAAGCGTGGCGCTTTCTCATAGCTCACGCTGTAG
GTATCTCAGTTCGGTGTAGGTCGTTCGCTCCAAGCTGGGCTGTGTGCACGAACCCCCCGTTCAGCCCGAC
CGCTGCGCCTTATCCGGTAACTATCGTCTTGAGTCCAACCCGGTAAGACACGACTTATCGCCACTGGCAG
CAGCCACTGGTAACAGGATTAGCAGAGCGAGGTATGTAGGCGGTGCTACAGAGTTCTTGAAGTGGTGGCC
TAACTACGGCTACACTAGAAGGACAGTATTTGGTATCTGCGCTCTGCTGAAGCCAGTTACCTTCGGAAAA
AGAGTTGGTAGCTCTTGATCCGGCAAACAAACCACCGCTGGTAGCGGTGGTTTTTTTGTTTGCAAGCAGC
AGATTACGCGCAGAAAAAAAGGATCTCAAGAAGATCCTTTGATCTTTTCTACGGGGTCTGACGCTCAGTG
GAACGAAAACTCACGTTAAGGGATTTTGGTCATGCATTCTAGGTGATTACCAATGCTTAATCAGTGAGGC
ACCTATCTCAGCGATCTGTCTATTTCGTTCATCCATAGTTGCCTGACTCCCCGTCGTGTAGATAACTACG
ATACGGGAGGGCTTACCATCTGGCCCCAGTGCTGCAATGATACCGCGGGACCCACGCTCACCGGCTCCAG
ATTTATCAGCAATAAACCAGCCAGCCGGAAGGGCCGAGCGCAGAAGTGGTCCTGCAACTTTATCCGCCTC
CATCCAGTCTATTAATTGTTGCCGGGAAGCTAGAGTAAGTAGTTCGCCAGTTAATAGTTTGCGCAACGTT
GTTGCCATTGCTACAGGCATCGTGGTGTCACGCTCGTCGTTTGGTATGGCTTCATTCAGCTCCGGTTCCC
AACGATCAAGGCGAGTTACATGATCCCCCATGTTGTGCAAAAAAGCGGTTAGCTCCTTCGGTCCTCCGAT
CGTTGTCAGAAGTAAGTTGGCCGCAGTGTTATCACTCATGGTTATGGCAGCACTGCATAATTCTCTTACT
GTCATGCCATCCGTAAGATGCTTTTCTGTGACTGGTGAGTACTCAACCAAGTCATTCTGAGAATAGTGTA
TGCGGCGACCGAGTTGCTCTTGCCCGGCGTCAATACGGGATAATACCGCGCCACATAGCAGAACTTTAAA
AGTGCTCATCATTGGAAAACGTTCTTCGGGGCGAAAACTCTCAAGGATCTTACCGCTGTTGAGATCCAGT
TCGATGTAACCCACTCGTGCACCCAACTGATCTTCAGCATCTTTTACTTTCACCAGCGTTTCTGGGTGAG
CAAAAACAGGAAGGCAAAATGCCGCAAAAAAGGGAATAAGGGCGACACGGAAATGTTGAATACTCATAAC
AGAACTTATTATTTCCTTCCTCTTTTCTACAGTATTTAAAGATACCCCAAGAAGCTAATTATAACAAGAC
GAACTCCAATTCACTGTTCCTTGCATTCTAAAACCTTAAATACCAGAAAACAGCTTTTTCAAAGTTGTTT
TCAAAGTTGGCGTATAACATAGTATCGACGGAGCCGATTTTGAAACCGCGGTGATCACAGGCAGCAACGC
TCTGTCATCGTTACAATCAACATGCTACCCTCCGCGAGATCATCCGTGTTTCAAACCCGGCAGCTTAGTT
GCCGTTCTTCCGAATAGCATCGGTAACATGAGCAAAGTCTGCCGCCTTACAACGGCTCTCCCGCTGACGC
CGTCCCGGACTGATGGGCTGCCTGTATCGAGTGGTGATTTTGTGCCGAGCTGCCGGTCGGGGAGCTGTTG
GCTGGCTGG
Features (pLannotate 1.2.2; 20 found; start..end, strand, type, name):
      1..25      +  misc_feature   LB T-DNA repeat: left border repeat from nopaline C58 T-DNA
     48..81      +  protein_bind   attB: minimal attB site for the φC31 integrase (Groth et al., 2000) phage φC31 integrase
    188..287     +  misc_feature   bom (fragment): basis of mobility region from pBR322
    293..450     -  CDS            lacZα (fragment): LacZα fragment of β-galactosidase; lacZ fragment
    447..503     +  misc_feature   MCS: pUC18/19 multiple cloning site
    540..556     -  protein_bind   lac operator: The lac repressor binds to the lac operator to inhibit transcription in E. coli. This inhibition can be relieved by adding lactose or isopropyl-β-D-thiogalactopyranoside (IPTG). lac repressor encoded by lacI
    564..594     -  promoter       lac promoter: promoter for the E. coli lac operon
    609..630     -  protein_bind   CAP binding site: CAP binding activates transcription in the presence of cAMP. E. coli catabolite activator protein
    643..684     -  CDS            lacI (fragment): lac repressor; lacI; The lac repressor binds to the lac operator to inhibit transcription in E. coli. This inhibition can be relieved by adding lactose or isopropyl-β-D-thiogalactopyranoside (IPTG).
    703..754     +  protein_bind   attB (fragment): attB site for the φC31 integrase (Groth et al., 2000) phage φC31 integrase
    755..788     -  protein_bind   FRT (minimal): supports FLP-mediated excision but not integration (Turan and Bode, 2011) FLP recombinase from the Saccharomyces cerevisiae 2μ plasmid
    795..819     +  misc_feature   RB T-DNA repeat: right border repeat from nopaline C58 T-DNA
   1159..1560    +  CDS            Y4CG_SINFN (fragment): Protein inferred from homology: Swiss-Prot protein existence level 3. From Sinorhizobium fredii (strain NBRC 101917 / NGR234).
   2120..2749    +  CDS            pVS1 StaA: stability protein from the Pseudomonas plasmid pVS1 (Heeb et al., 2000)
   3178..4251    +  CDS            pVS1 RepA: replication protein from the Pseudomonas plasmid pVS1 (Heeb et al., 2000)
   4317..4511    +  rep_origin     pVS1 oriV: origin of replication for the Pseudomonas plasmid pVS1 (Heeb et al., 2000)
   4714..4753    +  CDS            rop (fragment): Rop protein, which maintains plasmids at low copy number; rop
   4855..4995    +  misc_feature   bom: basis of mobility region from pBR322
   5181..5769    -  rep_origin     ori: high-copy-number ColE1/pMB1/pBR322/pUC origin of replication
   5857..6717    -  CDS            AmpR: β-lactamase; bla; confers resistance to ampicillin, carbenicillin, and related antibiotics
