[The description below was written by a language model from this plasmid's Addgene catalogue record and pLannotate feature annotations shown in this document.]
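Description:
pDASH-DI-α2 is an empty synthetic-biology backbone derived from the GoldenBraid binary vector pDGB3alpha2. It serves two roles: an alpha2-level destination vector for GoldenBraid assembly, and the "Donor I" vector of the DASH gene-stacking system for plant synthetic biology. The 7.1 kb plasmid is a plant binary vector. It carries a high-copy ColE1/pUC-type origin with a pBR322 bom region for propagation in E. coli, together with the pVS1 oriV, RepA replication protein and StaA stability protein, which allow maintenance in Agrobacterium. Selection in bacteria is by ampicillin through the β-lactamase gene (AmpR).

The working region lies between the nopaline-type left and right T-DNA border repeats. There is no insert. Instead, a lacZα cassette occupies the cloning position, made up of the lac promoter, CAP binding site, lac operator, a lacZα fragment and a pUC-type multiple cloning site. In GoldenBraid-style vectors this cassette is normally displaced by assembled parts, which permits blue/white screening, although the record does not list the type IIS sites involved. The cassette is flanked by two φC31 integrase attB sites, which the catalogue entry calls attBTT and attBCC; the names presumably refer to distinct core dinucleotides that make recombination directional. The second attB sits directly next to a minimal FRT site, a form that supports FLP-mediated excision but not integration. This layout suggests that assembled cargo is moved from the donor into a recipient by integrase-mediated recombination, with FLP available for later removal of sequence. The record does not describe the stacking workflow itself, and no plant selectable marker is annotated.
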