Addgene plasmid #242516: pDASH-DI-α2
Purpose: (Empty Backbone) Donor I vector in DASH and alpha2 vector in GoldenBraid/DASH, with attBTT and attBCC-FRT
Depositing lab: Jose Alonso & Anna Stepanova. Depositing organization: North Carolina State University. Publication: DASH: a versatile and high-capacity gene stacking system for plant synthetic biology. Zhao C, Stepanova AN, Alonso JM. Plant Biotechnol J. 2025 Jun 10. doi: 10.1111/pbi.70179. PubMed 40493021.
Backbone
  Vector backbone: pDGB3alpha2
  Vector type: Synthetic Biology
Growth in bacteria
  Bacterial resistance: Ampicillin, 100 μg/mL
  Growth temperature: 37°C
  Growth strain: DH5alpha
  Copy number: High Copy
Gene/Insert
  Gene/Insert name: None
Terms and licenses: Academic/Nonprofit Terms; Industry Terms: Not Available to Industry
Depositor comments: Please visit https://benchling.com/s/seq-XGs1GI3K4n3UPkngLCIT?m=slm-ubTlczc8x03vVa1fSL0p for annotated plasmid map.
How to cite: pDASH-DI-α2 was a gift from Jose Alonso & Anna Stepanova (Addgene plasmid # 242516 ; http://n2t.net/addgene:242516 ; RRID:Addgene_242516)
